>Addgene plasmid #239751 | pSLQ14112 tyrosinase-targeting sgRNA | addgene full sequence | sequence record 476557 | Addgene NGS Result
TTGAGATCCTTTTTTTCTGCGCGTAATCTGCTGCTTGCAAACAAAAAAACCACCGCTACCAGCGGTGGTT
TGTTTGCCGGATCAAGAGCTACCAACTCTTTTTCCGAAGGTAACTGGCTTCAGCAGAGCGCAGATACCAA
ATACTGTTCTTCTAGTGTAGCCGTAGTTAGGCCACCACTTCAAGAACTCTGTAGCACCGCCTACATACCT
CGCTCTGCTAATCCTGTTACCAGTGGCTGCTGCCAGTGGCGATAAGTCGTGTCTTACCGGGTTGGACTCA
AGACGATAGTTACCGGATAAGGCGCAGCGGTCGGGCTGAACGGGGGGTTCGTGCACACAGCCCAGCTTGG
AGCGAACGACCTACACCGAACTGAGATACCTACAGCGTGAGCTATGAGAAAGCGCCACGCTTCCCGAAGG
GAGAAAGGCGGACAGGTATCCGGTAAGCGGCAGGGTCGGAACAGGAGAGCGCACGAGGGAGCTTCCAGGG
GGAAACGCCTGGTATCTTTATAGTCCTGTCGGGTTTCGCCACCTCTGACTTGAGCGTCGATTTTTGTGAT
GCTCGTCAGGGGGGCGGAGCCTGTGGAAAAACGCCAGCAACGCGGCCTTTTTACGGTTCCTGGCCTTTTG
CTGGCCTTTTGCTCACATGTTCTTTCCTGCGTTATCCCCTGATTCTGTGGATAACCGTATTACCGCCTTT
GAGTGAGCTGATACCGCTCGCCGCAGCCGAACGACCGAGCGCAGCGAGTCAGTGAGCGAGGAAGCCTGCA
GTCTAGACTCGAGTAAGGATCCAGTTCACCGACAAACAACAGATAAAACGAAAGGCCCAGTCTTTCGACT
GAGCCTTTCGTTTTATTTGATGCCTGGCAGTTCCCTACTCTCGCATGGGGAGACCCCACACTACCATCGG
CGCTACGGCGTTTCACTTCTGAGTTCGGCATGGGGTCAGGTGGGACCACCGCGCTACTGCCGCCAGGCAA
ATTCTGTTTTATCAGACCGCTTCTGCGTTCTGATTTAATCTGTATCAGGCTGAAAATCTTCTCTCATCCG
CCAAAACAGCCAAGCTGGAGACCGTTTAAACTCAATGATGATGATGATGATGGTCGACGGCGCTATTCAG
ATCCTCTTCTGAGATGAGTTTTTGTTCGGGCCCAAGCTTCAAAAAAAGCACCGACTCGGTGCCACTTTTT
CAAGTTGATAACGGACTAGCCTTATTTTAACTTGCTATTTCTAGCTCTAAAACGAAGGAAAAGGGCATCT
ATGACTAGTATTATACCTAGGACTGAGCTAGCTGTCAAAGATCTTTAGAATTCCAGAAATCATCCTTAGC
GAAAGCTAAGGATTTTTTTTATCTGAAATTCTGCCTCGTGATACGCCTATTTTTATAGGTTAATGTCATG
ATAATAATGGTTTCTTAGACGTCAGGTGGCACTTTTCGGGGAAATGTGCGCGGAACCCCTATTTGTTTAT
TTTTCTAAATACATTCAAATATGTATCCGCTCATGAGACAATAACCCTGATAAATGCTTCAATAATATTG
AAAAAGGAAGAGTATGAGTATTCAACATTTCCGTGTCGCCCTTATTCCCTTTTTTGCGGCATTTTGCCTT
CCTGTTTTTGCTCACCCAGAAACGCTGGTGAAAGTAAAAGATGCTGAAGATCAGTTGGGTGCACGAGTGG
GTTACATCGAACTGGATCTCAACAGCGGTAAGATCCTTGAGAGTTTTCGCCCCGAAGAACGTTTTCCAAT
GATGAGCACTTTTAAAGTTCTGCTATGTGGCGCGGTATTATCCCGTATTGACGCCGGGCAAGAGCAACTC
GGTCGCCGCATACACTATTCTCAGAATGACTTGGTTGAGTACTCACCAGTCACAGAAAAGCATCTTACGG
ATGGCATGACAGTAAGAGAATTATGCAGTGCTGCCATAACCATGAGTGATAACACTGCGGCCAACTTACT
TCTGACAACGATCGGAGGACCGAAGGAGCTAACCGCTTTTTTGCACAACATGGGGGATCATGTAACTCGC
CTTGATCGTTGGGAACCGGAGCTGAATGAAGCCATACCAAACGACGAGCGTGACACCACGATGCCTGTAG
CAATGGCAACAACGTTGCGCAAACTATTAACTGGCGAACTACTTACTCTAGCTTCCCGGCAACAATTAAT
AGACTGGATGGAGGCGGATAAAGTTGCGGGACCACTTCTGCGCTCGGCCCTTCCGGCTGGCTGGTTTATT
GCTGATAAATCTGGAGCCGGTGAGCGTGGGTCTCGCGGTATCATTGCAGCACTGGGGCCAGATGGTAAGC
CCTCCCGTATCGTAGTTATCTACACGACGGGGAGTCAGGCAACTATGGATGAACGAAATAGACAGATCGC
TGAGATAGGTGCCTCACTGATTAAGCATTGGTAACTGTCAGACCAAGTTTACTCATATATACTTTAGATT
GATTTAAAACTTCATTTTTAATTTAAAAGGATCTAGGTGAAGATCCTTTTTGATAATCTCATGACCAAAA
TCCCTTAACGTGAGTTTTCGTTCCACTGAGCGTCAGACCCCGTAGAAAAGATCAAAGGATCTTC
Features (pLannotate 1.2.2; 9 found; start..end, strand, type, name):
      1..589     +  rep_origin     ori: high-copy-number ColE1/pMB1/pBR322/pUC origin of replication
    813..859     -  terminator     rrnB T1 terminator: transcription terminator T1 from the E. coli rrnB gene
    861..976     -  ncRNA          5S rRNA: Accession: RF00001 - 5S ribosomal RNA
   1085..1102    -  CDS            capTEV™ (fragment): composite tag for in vivo biotinylation, TEV protease cleavage, and 6xHis tagging
   1168..1243    -  misc_RNA       gRNA scaffold: guide RNA scaffold for the Streptococcus pyogenes CRISPR/Cas9 system
   1264..1298    -  promoter       J23119(SpeI) promoter: bacterial promoter (Registry of Standard Biological Parts BBa J23119) modified to end with an SpeI site
   1316..1359    +  terminator     bacterial terminator: putative bacterial transcription terminator
   1449..1553    +  promoter       AmpR promoter: bla
   1554..2414    +  CDS            AmpR: β-lactamase; bla; confers resistance to ampicillin, carbenicillin, and related antibiotics
