[The description below was written by a language model from this plasmid's Addgene catalogue record and pLannotate feature annotations shown in this document.]
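Description:
pSLQ14112 tyrosinase-targeting sgRNA is a small (about 2.6 kb) pUC19-based bacterial plasmid that expresses a single guide RNA directed against a tyrosinase gene. It is catalogued as a bacterial expression and CRISPR vector intended for use in a cell-free system made from bacterial extract. The plasmid is propagated in E. coli through the high-copy ColE1/pUC-type origin and selected with ampicillin via the β-lactamase (AmpR) gene driven by its native bla promoter.

The payload is a compact sgRNA transcription unit on the reverse strand. The strong constitutive synthetic promoter J23119, in the variant that ends in a SpeI site, sits immediately upstream of a short gap corresponding to the 20-nt targeting spacer, which is followed by the Streptococcus pyogenes Cas9 guide RNA scaffold. Downstream lie a 5S rRNA segment and the rrnB T1 terminator, which stop transcription, and a separate putative bacterial terminator upstream of the promoter helps insulate the cassette from read-through. A very short annotated match to the capTEV tag is only a fragment, most likely a histidine-tag-like remnant of earlier cloning rather than a functional coding element. No Cas protein is encoded on this plasmid, so a Cas9 or dCas9 component must be supplied separately, and the record does not state which one.

The associated publication describes a low-cost CRISPR kit for teaching gene editing and synthetic biology. This guide presumably serves there to target a tyrosinase template, an enzyme whose pigment-forming activity gives a visible readout. The record itself states only that it is a guide for tyrosinase and does not give the source organism of the tyrosinase gene.
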