Addgene plasmid #239751: pSLQ14112 tyrosinase-targeting sgRNA
Purpose: guide for tyrosinase
Depositing lab: Stanley Qi. Depositing organization: Stanford University. Publication: A frugal CRISPR kit for equitable and accessible education in gene editing and synthetic biology. Collins M, Lau MB, Ma W, Shen A, Wang B, Cai S, La Russa M, Jewett MC, Qi LS. Nat Commun. 2024 Aug 3;15(1):6563. doi: 10.1038/s41467-024-50767-2. PubMed 39095367.
Backbone
  Vector backbone: pUC19
  Vector type: Bacterial Expression, CRISPR ; Cell-free system using bacterial extract
Growth in bacteria
  Bacterial resistance: Ampicillin, 100 μg/mL
  Growth temperature: 37°C
  Growth strain: DH5alpha
  Copy number: Unknown
Gene/Insert
  Gene/Insert name: guide targeting tyrosinase
  gRNA/shRNA sequence: CATAGATGCCCTTTTCCTTC
  Promoter: J23119
  Cloning method: Other
  Sequencing primers: 5′ na
Terms and licenses: Academic/Nonprofit Terms; Industry Terms: Not Available to Industry
How to cite: pSLQ14112 tyrosinase-targeting sgRNA was a gift from Stanley Qi (Addgene plasmid # 239751 ; http://n2t.net/addgene:239751 ; RRID:Addgene_239751)
